Addgene plasmid #133783: pLib6.4
Purpose: (Empty Backbone) Library backbone
Depositing lab: Norbert Perrimon. Depositing organization: Harvard Medical School. Publication: Pooled genome-wide CRISPR screening for basal and context-specific fitness gene essentiality in Drosophila cells. Viswanatha R, Li Z, Hu Y, Perrimon N. Elife. 2018 Jul 27;7. pii: 36333. doi: 10.7554/eLife.36333. PubMed 30051818.
Backbone
  Vector backbone: pUC19
  Backbone size (bp): 2686
  Vector type: Bacterial Expression
Growth in bacteria
  Bacterial resistance: Ampicillin, 100 μg/mL
  Growth temperature: 37°C
  Growth strain: Top10
  Copy number: Unknown
Gene/Insert
  Cloning method: Unknown
  Sequencing primers: 5′ Unknown
Terms and licenses: Academic/Nonprofit Terms; Industry Terms: Not Available to Industry
Depositor comments: HMS clone ID number: EvNO00483431.
How to cite: pLib6.4 was a gift from Norbert Perrimon (Addgene plasmid # 133783 ; http://n2t.net/addgene:133783 ; RRID:Addgene_133783)
