[The description below was written by a language model from this plasmid's Addgene catalogue record and pLannotate feature annotations shown in this document.]
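Description:
pLib6.4 is an empty library backbone built on pUC19 and made for pooled CRISPR guide RNA libraries in Drosophila cells. The catalogue lists it as a bacterial expression vector, but the annotated 7,682 nt sequence shows that bacteria serve only for propagation. A high-copy ColE1/pUC origin and an ampicillin resistance gene (bla, under its own promoter) maintain the plasmid in E. coli. Remnants of the pUC lac region, including the lac promoter and operator, a partial multiple cloning site and lacZα fragments, flank the functional cassette.

The payload lies between two minimal φC31 attB sites in opposite orientations. This layout suits recombination-mediated cassette exchange, in which φC31 integrase swaps the intervening DNA into a matching pair of attP docking sites in a recipient genome, so each cell can carry a single integrated copy. Within the cassette, the Drosophila U6-2 RNA polymerase III promoter sits upstream of the Streptococcus pyogenes Cas9 guide RNA scaffold. A short gap between the two presumably receives the spacer sequences, though the record does not state the cloning method. A second, partial scaffold annotation follows the first.

Downstream, the Drosophila actin 5C promoter drives EGFP followed by a puromycin N-acetyltransferase coding sequence. The two appear to form one transcription unit, but the linker between them is not annotated. An SV40 polyadenylation signal is annotated after them, on the reverse strand. EGFP and puromycin resistance allow visual tracking and drug selection of cells that carry the cassette. The associated publication describes genome-wide pooled CRISPR screens for fitness genes in Drosophila cells. No Cas9 gene is present in the plasmid, so the nuclease must be supplied separately.
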