Features (pLannotate 1.2.2; 22 found; start..end, strand, type, name):
     96..200     +  promoter       AmpR promoter: bla
    201..1061    +  CDS            AmpR: β-lactamase; bla; confers resistance to ampicillin, carbenicillin, and related antibiotics
   1232..1820    +  rep_origin     ori: high-copy-number ColE1/pMB1/pBR322/pUC origin of replication
   2003..2095    +  CDS            lacI (fragment): lac repressor; lacI; The lac repressor binds to the lac operator to inhibit transcription in E. coli. This inhibition can be relieved by adding lactose or isopropyl-β-D-thiogalactopyranoside (IPTG).
   2108..2129    +  protein_bind   CAP binding site: CAP binding activates transcription in the presence of cAMP. E. coli catabolite activator protein
   2144..2174    +  promoter       lac promoter: promoter for the E. coli lac operon
   2182..2198    +  protein_bind   lac operator: The lac repressor binds to the lac operator to inhibit transcription in E. coli. This inhibition can be relieved by adding lactose or isopropyl-β-D-thiogalactopyranoside (IPTG). lac repressor encoded by lacI
   2235..2272    -  misc_feature   MCS (fragment): pUC18/19 multiple cloning site
   2276..2309    +  protein_bind   attB: minimal attB site for the φC31 integrase (Groth et al., 2000) phage φC31 integrase
   2319..2718    +  promoter       dU6-2 promoter: RNA polymerase III promoter for Drosophila U6-2 snRNA (Das et al., 1987)
   2741..2816    +  misc_RNA       gRNA scaffold: guide RNA scaffold for the Streptococcus pyogenes CRISPR/Cas9 system
   2823..2866    +  misc_RNA       gRNA scaffold (fragment): guide RNA scaffold for the Streptococcus pyogenes CRISPR/Cas9 system
   2965..5474    +  promoter       Ac5 promoter: Drosophila melanogaster actin 5C promoter
   5506..6222    +  CDS            EGFP: EGFP is a basic (constitutively fluorescent) green fluorescent protein published in 1996, derived from Aequorea victoria. It is reported to be a rapidly-maturing weak dimer with moderate acid sensitivity.
   6304..6903    +  CDS            PuroR: puromycin N-acetyltransferase; pac from Streptomyces alboniger; confers resistance to puromycin
   6911..7045    -  polyA_signal   SV40 poly(A) signal: SV40 polyadenylation signal
   7068..7152    -  CDS            large T antigen (fragment): large T antigen from SV40 (simian virus 40)
   7153..7235    +  CDS            TcR (fragment): tetracycline efflux protein; tet; confers resistance to tetracycline
   7239..7272    -  protein_bind   attB: minimal attB site for the φC31 integrase (Groth et al., 2000) phage φC31 integrase
   7284..7441    +  CDS            lacZα (fragment): LacZα fragment of β-galactosidase; lacZ fragment
   7447..7546    -  misc_feature   bom (fragment): basis of mobility region from pBR322
   7648..1       -  CDS            rop (fragment) (across the origin): Rop protein, which maintains plasmids at low copy number; rop
>Addgene plasmid #133783 | pLib6.4 | addgene full sequence | sequence record 270596 | Addgene NGS Result
GACGAAAGGGCCTCGTGATACGCCTATTTTTATAGGTTAATGTCATGATAATAATGGTTTCTTAGACGTC
AGGTGGCACTTTTCGGGGAAATGTGCGCGGAACCCCTATTTGTTTATTTTTCTAAATACATTCAAATATG
TATCCGCTCATGAGACAATAACCCTGATAAATGCTTCAATAATATTGAAAAAGGAAGAGTATGAGTATTC
AACATTTCCGTGTCGCCCTTATTCCCTTTTTTGCGGCATTTTGCCTTCCTGTTTTTGCTCACCCAGAAAC
GCTGGTGAAAGTAAAAGATGCTGAAGATCAGTTGGGTGCACGAGTGGGTTACATCGAACTGGATCTCAAC
AGCGGTAAGATCCTTGAGAGTTTTCGCCCCGAAGAACGTTTTCCAATGATGAGCACTTTTAAAGTTCTGC
TATGTGGCGCGGTATTATCCCGTATTGACGCCGGGCAAGAGCAACTCGGTCGCCGCATACACTATTCTCA
GAATGACTTGGTTGAGTACTCACCAGTCACAGAAAAGCATCTTACGGATGGCATGACAGTAAGAGAATTA
TGCAGTGCTGCCATAACCATGAGTGATAACACTGCGGCCAACTTACTTCTGACAACGATCGGAGGACCGA
AGGAGCTAACCGCTTTTTTGCACAACATGGGGGATCATGTAACTCGCCTTGATCGTTGGGAACCGGAGCT
GAATGAAGCCATACCAAACGACGAGCGTGACACCACGATGCCTGTAGCAATGGCAACAACGTTGCGCAAA
CTATTAACTGGCGAACTACTTACTCTAGCTTCCCGGCAACAATTAATAGACTGGATGGAGGCGGATAAAG
TTGCAGGACCACTTCTGCGCTCGGCCCTTCCGGCTGGCTGGTTTATTGCTGATAAATCTGGAGCCGGTGA
GCGTGGGTCTCGCGGTATCATTGCAGCACTGGGGCCAGATGGTAAGCCCTCCCGTATCGTAGTTATCTAC
ACGACGGGGAGTCAGGCAACTATGGATGAACGAAATAGACAGATCGCTGAGATAGGTGCCTCACTGATTA
AGCATTGGTAACTGTCAGACCAAGTTTACTCATATATACTTTAGATTGATTTAAAACTTCATTTTTAATT
TAAAAGGATCTAGGTGAAGATCCTTTTTGATAATCTCATGACCAAAATCCCTTAACGTGAGTTTTCGTTC
CACTGAGCGTCAGACCCCGTAGAAAAGATCAAAGGATCTTCTTGAGATCCTTTTTTTCTGCGCGTAATCT
GCTGCTTGCAAACAAAAAAACCACCGCTACCAGCGGTGGTTTGTTTGCCGGATCAAGAGCTACCAACTCT
TTTTCCGAAGGTAACTGGCTTCAGCAGAGCGCAGATACCAAATACTGTTCTTCTAGTGTAGCCGTAGTTA
GGCCACCACTTCAAGAACTCTGTAGCACCGCCTACATACCTCGCTCTGCTAATCCTGTTACCAGTGGCTG
CTGCCAGTGGCGATAAGTCGTGTCTTACCGGGTTGGACTCAAGACGATAGTTACCGGATAAGGCGCAGCG
GTCGGGCTGAACGGGGGGTTCGTGCACACAGCCCAGCTTGGAGCGAACGACCTACACCGAACTGAGATAC
CTACAGCGTGAGCTATGAGAAAGCGCCACGCTTCCCGAAGGGAGAAAGGCGGACAGGTATCCGGTAAGCG
GCAGGGTCGGAACAGGAGAGCGCACGAGGGAGCTTCCAGGGGGAAACGCCTGGTATCTTTATAGTCCTGT
CGGGTTTCGCCACCTCTGACTTGAGCGTCGATTTTTGTGATGCTCGTCAGGGGGGCGGAGCCTATGGAAA
AACGCCAGCAACGCGGCCTTTTTACGGTTCCTGGCCTTTTGCTGGCCTTTTGCTCACATGTTCTTTCCTG
CGTTATCCCCTGATTCTGTGGATAACCGTATTACCGCCTTTGAGTGAGCTGATACCGCTCGCCGCAGCCG
AACGACCGAGCGCAGCGAGTCAGTGAGCGAGGAAGCGGAAGAGCGCCCAATACGCAAACCGCCTCTCCCC
GCGCGTTGGCCGATTCATTAATGCAGCTGGCACGACAGGTTTCCCGACTGGAAAGCGGGCAGTGAGCGCA
ACGCAATTAATGTGAGTTAGCTCACTCATTAGGCACCCCAGGCTTTACACTTTATGCTTCCGGCTCGTAT
GTTGTGTGGAATTGTGAGCGGATAACAATTTCACACAGGAAACAGCTATGACCATGATTACGCCAAGCTT
GCATGCCTGCAGGTCGACTCTAGAGGATCCCCCGGGTGCCAGGGCGTGCCCTTGGGCTCCCCGGGCGCGT
ACTTCGAAGTTCGACTTGCAGCCTGAAATACGGCACGAGTAGGAAAAGCCGAGTCAAATGCCGAATGCAG
AGTCTCATTACAGCACAATCAACTCAAGAAAAACTCGACACTTTTTTACCATTTGCACTTAAATCCTTTT
TTATTCGTTATGTATACTTTTTTTGGTCCCTAACCAAAACAAAACCAAACTCTCTTAGTCGTGCCTCTAT
ATTTAAAACTATCAATTTATTATAGTCAATAAATCGAACTGTGTTTTCAACAAACGAACAATAGGACACT
TTGATTCTAAAGGAAATTTTGAAAATCTTAAGCAGAGGGTTCTTAAGACCATTTGCCAATTCTTATAATT
CTCAACTGCTCTTTCCTGATGTTGTTCATTTATATAGGTATGTTTTCCTCAATACTTCGTTCGGGTCTTC
GAGAAGACCTGTTTTAGAGCTAGAAATAGCAAGTTAAAATAAGGCTAGTCCGTTATCAACTTGAAAAAGT
GGCACCGAGTCGGTGCTTTTTTGTTTTAGAGCTAGAAATAGCAAGTTAAAATAAGGCTAGTCCGTTTTTA
GCGCGTGCGCCAATTCTGCAGACAAATGGCTCTAGAGGTACCCAGCATGCAATTCTATATTCTAAAAACA
CAAATGATACTTCTAAAAAAAAATCATGAATGGCATCAACTCTGAATCAAATCTTTGCAGATGCACCTAC
TTCTCATTTCCACTGTCACATCATTTTTCCAGATCTCGCTGCCTGTTATGTGGCCCACAAACCAAGACAC
GTTTTATGGCCATTAAAGCTGGCTGATCGTCGCCAAACACCAAATACATAATGAATATGTACACATTCGA
GAAAGAAGCGATCAAAGAAGCATCTTCGGGCGGAGTAGGAGAATGCGGAGGAGAAGGAGAACGAGCTGAT
CTAGTATCTCTCCACAATCCAATGCCAACTGACCAACTGGCCATATTCGGAGCAATTTGAAGCCAATTTC
CATCGCCTGGCGATCGCTCCATTCTTGGCTATATGTTTTTCACCGTTACCCGGGGCCATTTTCAAAGACT
CGTCGGCAAGATAAGATTGTGTCACTCGCTGTCTCTCTTCATTTGTCGAAGAATGCTGAGGAATTTCGCG
ATGACGTCGGCGAGTATTTTGAAGAATGAGAATAATTTGTATTTATACGAAAATCAGTTAGTGGAATTTT
CTACAAAAACATGTTATCTATAGATAATTTTGTTGCAAAATATGTTGACTATGACAAAGATTGTATGTAT
ATACCTTTAATGTATTCTCATTTTCTTATGTATTTATAATGGCAATGATGATACTGATGATATTTTAAGA
TGATGCCAGACCAAAAGGCTTGAATTTCTGCGTCTTTTGCCGAACGCAGTGCATGTGCAATTGTTGTTTT
TTGGAATATTCAATTTTCGGACTGTCCGCTTTGATTTCAGTTTCTTGGCTTATTCAAAAAGCAAAGTAAA
GCCAAAAAAGCGAGATGGCAATACCAAATGCGGCAAAACGGTAGTGGAAGGAAAGGGGTGCGGGGCAGCG
GAAGGAAGGGTGGGGCGGGGCGTGGCGGGGTCTGTGGCTGGGCGCGACGTCACCGACGTTGGAGCCACTC
CTTTGACCATGTGTGCGTGTGTGTATTATTCGTGTCTCGCCACTCGCCGGTTGTTTTTTTCTTTTTATGC
TGCGCTCTCTCTAGCGCCATCTCGCTTACGCATGCTCAACGCACCGCATGTTGCCGTTTCCTTTTATGCG
TCATTTTGGCTCGAAATAGGCAATTATTTAAACAAAGATTAGTCAACGAAAACGCTAAAATAAATAAGTC
TACAATATGGTTACTTATTGCCATGTGTGTGCAGCCAACGATAGCAACAAAAGCAACAACACAGGTGGCT
TTCCCTCTTTCACTTTTTGTTTGCAAGCCGCGTGCGAGCAAGACGGCACGACCGGCAAACGCAATTACGC
TGACAAAGAGCAGACGAAGTTTTGGCGAAAAACATCAAGGCGCCTGATACGAATGCATTTGCAATAACAA
TTGCGATATTTAATATTGTTTATGAAGCTGTTTGACTTCAAAACACACAAAAAAAAAAATAAAACAAATT
ATTTGAAAGAGAATTAGGAATCGGACGCTTATCGTTAGGGTAACAACAAGAAATGCTTACTGAGTCACAG
CCTCTGGAAAACTGCCGCAAGCCAGAGAGAGAGAGAAAAAGAGGGAGAGCAGCTTAGACCGCATGTGCTT
GTGTGTGAGGCGTCTCTCTCTTCGTCTCTGTTGCGCAAACGCATAGACTGCACTGAAAAAATCGATTACC
TATTTTTTATGAATGAATATTTGCACTATTACTATTCAAAACTATTAAGATAGCAATCACATTCAATAGC
CAAATACTATACCACCTGAGCGATGCAACGAAATGATCAATTTGAGCAAAAATGCTGCATATTTAGGACG
GCATCATTATAGAAATGCTTCTTGCTGTGTACTTTTCTCTCGTCTGGCAGCTGTTTCGCCGTTATTGTTA
AAACCGGCTTAAGTTAGGTGTGTTTTCTACGACTAGTGAATGCCCTACTAGAAGATGTGTGTTGCACAAA
ATGTCCCTGGAATAACCAATTTGAAGTGCAGATAGCAGTAAACGTAAGCTAATATGAATATTATTTAACT
GTAATGTTTTAATATCGCTGGACATTACTAATAAACCCACTATAAACACATGTACATATGTATGTTTTGG
CATACAATGAGTAGTTGGGGAAAAAATGTGTAAAAGCACCGTGACCATCACAGCATAAAGATAACCAGCT
GAAGTATCGAATATGAGTAACCCCCAAATTGAATCACATGCCGCAACTGATAGGACCCATGGAAGTACAC
TCTTCATGGCGATATACAAGACACACACAAGCACGAACACCCAGTTGCGGAGGAAATTCTCCGTAAATGA
AAACCCAATCGGCGAACAATTCATACCCATATATGGTAAAAGTTTTGAACGCGACTTGAGAGCGGAGAGC
ATTGCGGCTGATAAGGTTTTAGCGCTAAGCGGGCTTTATAAAACGGGCTGCGGGACCAGTTTTCATATCA
CTACCGTTTGAGTTCTTGTGCTGTGTGGATACTCCTCCCGACACAAAGCCGCTCCATCAGCCAGCAGTCG
TCTAATCCAGAGACCCCGGATCCAGGAATTCGCCCTTGTTTAAACATGGTGAGCAAGGGCGAGGAGCTGT
TCACCGGGGTGGTGCCCATCCTGGTCGAGCTGGACGGCGACGTAAACGGCCACAAGTTCAGCGTGTCCGG
CGAGGGCGAGGGCGATGCCACCTACGGCAAGCTGACCCTGAAGTTCATCTGCACCACCGGCAAGCTGCCC
GTGCCCTGGCCCACCCTCGTGACCACCCTGACCTACGGCGTGCAGTGCTTCAGCCGCTACCCCGACCACA
TGAAGCAGCACGACTTCTTCAAGTCCGCCATGCCCGAAGGCTACGTCCAGGAGCGCACCATCTTCTTCAA
GGGCGACGGCAACTACAAGACCCGCGCCGAGGTGAAGTTCGAGGGCGACACCCTGGTGAACCGCATCGAG
CTGAAGGGCATCGACTTCAAGGAGGACGGCAACATCCTGGGGCACAAGCTGGAGTACAACTACAACAGCC
ACAACGTCTATATCATGGCCGACAAGCAGAAGAACGGCATCAAGGTGAACTTCAAGATCCGCCACAACAT
CGAGGACGGCAGCGTGCAGCTCGCCGACCACTACCAGCAGAACACCCCCATCGGCGACGGCCCCGTGCTG
CTGCCCGACAACCACTACCTGAGCACCCAGTCCGCCCTGAGCAAAGACCCCAACGAGAAGCGCGATCACA
TGGTCCTGCTGGAGTTCGTGACCGCCGCCGGGATCACTCTCGGCATGGACGAGCTGTACAAGCTTGAGGG
CAGAGGAAGCCTTCTAACATGCGGTGACGTGGAGGAGAATCCCGGCCCTGCTAGCGGTAGCGGCAGCGGT
AGCATGACCGAGTACAAGCCCACGGTGCGCCTCGCCACCCGCGACGACGTCCCCCGGGCCGTACGCACCC
TCGCCGCCGCGTTCGCCGACTACCCCGCCACGCGCCACACCGTCGACCCGGACCGCCACATCGAGCGGGT
CACCGAGCTGCAAGAACTCTTCCTCACGCGCGTCGGGCTCGACATCGGCAAGGTGTGGGTCGCGGACGAC
GGCGCCGCGGTGGCGGTCTGGACCACGCCGGAGAGCGTCGAAGCGGGGGCGGTGTTCGCCGAGATCGGCC
CGCGCATGGCCGAGTTGAGCGGTTCCCGGCTGGCCGCGCAGCAACAGATGGAAGGCCTCCTGGCGCCGCA
CCGGCCCAAGGAGCCCGCGTGGTTCCTGGCCACCGTCGGCGTCTCGCCCGACCACCAGGGCAAGGGTCTG
GGCAGCGCCGTCGTGCTCCCCGGAGTGGAGGCGGCCGAGCGCGCCGGGGTGCCCGCCTTCCTGGAGACCT
CCGCGCCCCGCAACCTCCCCTTCTACGAGCGGCTCGGCTTCACCGTCACCGCCGACGTCGAGGTGCCCGA
AGGACCGCGCACCTGGTGCATGACCCGCAAGCCCGGTGCCTGACTCGAGGGATCCAGACATGATAAGATA
CATTGATGAGTTTGGACAAACCACAACTAGAATGCAGTGAAAAAAATGCTTTATTTGTGAAATTTGTGAT
GCTATTGCTTTATTTGTAACCATTATAAGCTGCAATAAACAAGTTAACAACAACAATTGCATTCATTTTA
TGTTTCAGGTTCAGGGGGAGGTGTGGGAGGTTTTTTAAAGCAAGTAAAACCTCTACAAATGTGGTATGGC
TGATTATGATCAGTCGACCGATGCCCTTGAGAGCCTTCAACCCAGTCAGCTCCTTCCGGTGGGCGCGGGG
CATGACTATCGTCGCCGCACTTATGGTACGCGCCCGGGGAGCCCAAGGGCACGCCCTGGCACCCGAAGGG
CGAATTCACTGGCCGTCGTTTTACAACGTCGTGACTGGGAAAACCCTGGCGTTACCCAACTTAATCGCCT
TGCAGCACATCCCCCTTTCGCCAGCTGGCGTAATAGCGAAGAGGCCCGCACCGATCGCCCTTCCCAACAG
TTGCGCAGCCTGAATGGCGAATGGCGCCTGATGCGGTATTTTCTCCTTACGCATCTGTGCGGTATTTCAC
ACCGCATATGGTGCACTCTCAGTACAATCTGCTCTGATGCCGCATAGTTAAGCCAGCCCCGACACCCGCC
AACACCCGCTGACGCGCCCTGACGGGCTTGTCTGCTCCCGGCATCCGCTTACAGACAAGCTGTGACCGTC
TCCGGGAGCTGCATGTGTCAGAGGTTTTCACCGTCATCACCGAAACGCGCGA
